>Addgene plasmid #197790 | pJMC-3 | addgene full sequence | sequence record 390566 | Addgene NGS Result
GTCAGTGAGCGAGGAAGCGGAAGAGCGCCCACCTGCTTTTCACCGGCGCGCCGGAGTGAGACCGGCCGCA
TTAGGCACCCCAGGCTTTACACTTTATGCTTCCGGCTCGTATAATGTGTGGATTTTGAGTTAGGATCCGT
CGAGATTTTCAGGAGCTAAGGAAGCTAAAATGGAGAAAAAAATCACTGGATATACCACCGTTGATATATC
CCAATGGCATCGTAAAGAACATTTTGAGGCATTTCAGTCAGTCGCTCAATGTACCTATAACCAGACCGTT
CAGCTGGATATTACGGCCTTTTTAAAGACCGTAAAGAAAAATAAGCACAAGTTTTATCCGGCCTTTATTC
ACATTCTTGCCCGCCTGATGAATGCTCATCCGGAATTCCGTATGGCAATGAAAGACGGTGAGCTGGTGAT
ATGGGATAGTGTTCACCCTTGTTACACCGTTTTCCATGAGCAAACTGAAACGTTTTCATCGCTCTGGAGT
GAATACCACGACGATTTCCGGCAGTTTCTACACATATATTCGCAAGATGTGGCGTGTTACGGTGAAAACC
TGGCCTATTTCCCTAAAGGGTTTATTGAGAATATGTTTTTCGTTTCAGCCAATCCCTGGGTGAGTTTCAC
CAGTTTTGATTTAAACGTGGCCAATATGGACAACTTCTTCGCCCCCGTTTTCACCATGGGCAAATATTAT
ACGCAAGGCGACAAGGTGCTGATGCCGCTGGCGATTCAGGTTCATCATGCCGTTTGTGATGGCTTCCATG
TCGGCAGAATGCTTAATGAATTACAACAGTACTGCGATGAGTGGCAGGCGGGGCGTAATCTAGAGGATCC
GGCTTACTAAAAGCCAGATAACAGTATGCGTATTTGCGCGCTGATTTTTGCGGTATAAGAATATATACTG
ATATGTATACCCGAAGTATGTCAAAAGGAGGTATGCTATGAAGCAGCGTATTACAGTGACAGTTGACAGC
GACAGCTATCAGTTGCTCAAGGCATATATGATGTCAATATCTCCGGTCTGGTAAGCACAACCATGCAGAA
TGAAGCCCGTCGTCTGCGTGCCGAACGCTGGAAAGCGGAAAATCAGGAAGGGATGGCTGAGGTCGCCCGG
TTTATTGAAATGAACGGCTCTTTTGCTGACGAGAACAGGGGCTGGTGAAATGCAGTTTAAGGTTTACACC
TATAAAAGAGAGAGCCGTTATCGTCTGTTTGTGGATGTACAGAGTGATATTATTGACACGCCCGGGCGAC
GGATGGTGATCCCCCTGGCCAGTGCACGTCTGCTGTCAGATAAAGTCTCCCGTGAACTTTACCCGGTGGT
GCATATCGGGGATGAAAGCTGGCGCATGATGACCACCGATATGGCCAGTGTGCCGGTTTCCGTTATCGGG
GAAGAAGTGGCTGATCTCAGCCACCGCGAAAATGACATCAAAAACGCCATTAACCTGATGTTCTGGGGAA
TATAAGGTCTCTCGCTGAGCTCCCCATTTTGCAGGTGTGATGAAAAGCCTTAGGGTCAGGTGGCACTTTT
CGGGGAAATGTGCGATGAACCCCTATTTGTTTATTTTTCTAAATACATTCAAATATGTATCCGCTAATGA
GACAATAACCCTGATAAATGCTTCAATTATATTGAAAAAGGAAGAGTATTAGTATCCAACATTTCCGTGT
CGCCCTTATTCACTTTTTTGCGGCCTTCTGCCTTCCTGTTTTTGCTCACCCAGAAACGCTGGTGAAAGTA
AAAGATGCTGAAGATCAGTTGGGTGCCCGAGTGGGTTACATTGAACTGGATCTCAACAGCGGCAAAATCT
TAGAGAGTTTTCGCCCCGAAGAACGCTTCCCAATGATGAGCACTTTCAAAGTTCTGCTATGTGGCGCGGT
GTTATCCCGTATTGATGCTGGGCAAGAGCAACTCGGTCGCCGCATACACTATTCTCAGAATGACTTGGTT
GAGTATTCACCAGTCACAGAAAAGCATCTTACGGATGGCATGACAGTAAGAGAATTATGTAGTGCTGCCA
TAACCATGAGTGATAACACTGCGGCCAACTTACTTCTGACAACGATTGGAGGACCGAAGGAGCTAACCGC
TTTTTTGCACAACATGGGGGATCATGTAACTCGCCTTGATCGTTGGGAACCGGAGCTGAATGAAGCCATA
CCAAACGACGAGCGTGACACCACGATGCCTGTAGCAATGGCAACAACTATCCGCAAACTATTAACTGGCG
AACTACTTACTCTTGCTTCACGCCAGCAACTCATTGACTGGATGGAGGCGGACAAAGTTGCAGGACCACT
TCTGCGCTCGGCACTTCCGGCTGGCTGGTTTATTGCTGATAAATCTGGAGCCGGTGAGCGTGGCTCTCGC
GGTATCATTGCAGCACTGGGGCCAGATGGTAAGCCCTCCCGTATCGTAGTTATCTACACGACGGGGAGTC
AGGCAACTATGGATGAACGAAATAGACAGATCGCTGAGATAGGTGCCTCACTGATTAAGCATTGGTAACT
GTCAGACGAAGGGAAATAAATAGTAGCCCGCCTGATGTGCGGGCTTTTTTTTGGTGGTGGTTACCAGTGT
CGCTTAGCTACCGTAGGTCCTCTTAGGCGGTCCGATTAGCGACATAGTCATCAATGCCTTGACGGCAAAA
TCCCTTAACGTGAGTTTTCGTTCCACTGAGCGTCAGACCCCGTAGAAAAGATCAAAGGATCTTCTTGAGA
TCCTTTTTTTCTGCGCGTAATCTGCTGCTTGCAAACAAAAAAACCACCGCTACCAGCGGTGGTTTGTTTG
CCGGATCAAGAGCTACTAACTCTTTTTCCGAAGGTAACTGGCTTCAGCAGAGCGCAGATACCAAATACTG
TTCTTCTAGTGTAGCCGTAGTTAGGCCACCACTTCAAGAACTCTGTAGCACCGCCTACATACCTCGCTCT
GCTAATCCTGTTACCAGTGGCTGCTGCCAGTGGCGATAAGTCGTGTCTTACCGGGTTGGACTCAAGACGA
TAGTTACCGGATAAGGCGCAGCGGTCGGGCTGAACGGGGGGTTCGTGCTCACAGCCCAGCTTGGAGCGAA
CGACCTACACCGAACTGAGATACCTACAGCGTGAGCTATGAGAAAGCGCCACGCTTCCCGAAGGGAGAAA
GGCGGACAGGTATCCGGTAAGCGGCAGGGTCGGAACAGGAGAGCGCACGAGGGAGCTTCCAGGGGGAAAC
GCCTGGTATCTTTATAGTCCTGTCGGGTTTCGCCACCTCTGACTTGAGCGTCGATTTTTGTGATGCTCGT
CAGGGGGGCGGAGCCTATGGAAAAACGCCAGCAACGCGGCCTTTTTACGGTTCCTGGCCTTTTGCTGGCC
TTTTGCTCACATGTTCTTTCCTGCGTTATCCCCTGATTCTGTGGATAACCGTATTACCGCCTTTGAGTGA
GCTGATACCGCTCGCCGCAGCCGAACGACCGAGCGCAGCGA
Features (pLannotate 1.2.2; 9 found; start..end, strand, type, name):
      1..23      +  rep_origin     RSF ori (fragment): Plasmids containing the RSF 1030 origin of replication can be propagated in E. coli cells that contain additional plasmids with compatible origins.
     86..116     +  promoter       lac UV5 promoter: E. coli lac promoter with an "up" mutation
    140..169     +  promoter       cat promoter (fragment): promoter of the E. coli cat gene encoding chloramphenicol acetyltransferase
    170..850     +  CDS            CmR: chloramphenicol acetyltransferase confers resistance to chloramphenicol
   1007..1165    +  CDS            ccdA (fragment): CCDA_ECO57 - Also known as H, letA. Experimental evidence at protein level: Swiss-Prot protein existence level 1. Antitoxin component of a type II toxin-antitoxin (TA) system which inhibits the post-segregational killing (PSK) of plasmid-free cells, also referred to as a plasmid addiction system. Binds to and blocks the activity of CcdB; will also remove bound CcdB protein from the CcdB-GyrA complex by forming a CcdA-CcdB complex, a process termed rejuvenation. Functions as a transcriptional corepressor for the ccdAB operon, repression also requires CcdB (By similarity). From Escherichia coli
   1170..1472    +  CDS            ccdB: CCDB_ECOLI - Also known as G, letB, letD. Experimental evidence at protein level: Swiss-Prot protein existence level 1. Toxic component of a type II toxin-antitoxin (TA) system, functioning in plasmid maintainence. Responsible for the post- segregational killing (PSK) of plasmid-free cells, also referred to as a plasmid addiction system. Half-life of over 2 hours. Cell killing by CcdB is accompanied by filamentation, defects in chromosome and plasmid segregation, defects in cell division, formation of anucleate cells, decreased DNA synthesis and plasmid loss. Interferes with the activity of DN
   1557..1657    +  promoter       AmpR promoter: bla
   1661..2518    +  CDS            AmpR: β-lactamase; bla; confers resistance to ampicillin, carbenicillin, and related antibiotics
   2725..3313    +  rep_origin     ori: high-copy-number ColE1/pMB1/pBR322/pUC origin of replication
