[The description below was written by a language model from this plasmid's Addgene catalogue record and pLannotate feature annotations shown in this document.]
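Description:
pJMC-3 is an empty destination vector of about 3.5 kb, described in its record as the Level 1, Module 3 acceptor in a modular vector toolkit and parts library built for engineering plant genomes. The catalogue lists the backbone as self-made and does not specify a vector type. No insert is present, because the plasmid is meant to receive assembled parts rather than to deliver a payload as supplied. It replicates in E. coli from a high-copy ColE1/pUC-type origin and carries an ampicillin resistance gene (β-lactamase with its own promoter) as the permanent backbone marker. A very short fragment annotated as RSF origin at the start of the sequence is unlikely to be functional.

The rest of the plasmid is a counter-selection cassette. It consists of a chloramphenicol acetyltransferase gene, preceded by lac UV5 and cat promoter sequences, followed by a partial ccdA fragment and an intact ccdB toxin gene. CcdB poisons DNA gyrase and kills standard cloning strains, which is why the plasmid is maintained in a ccdB-tolerant strain under dual chloramphenicol and ampicillin selection. In vectors of this design the CmR–ccdB cassette normally occupies the cloning position and is displaced when parts are assembled in. Transformation into an ordinary strain then selects against unmodified vector. The feature table does not annotate the flanking cloning sites, so the record does not state the assembly chemistry, the overhangs that define the Module 3 position, or how the filled module is combined with others at higher levels. No plant-specific elements such as T-DNA borders, plant promoters or terminators are annotated.
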