Addgene plasmid #197790: pJMC-3
Purpose: (Empty Backbone) Level 1 Module 3 destination vector
Depositing lab: Daniel Voytas. Depositing organization: University of Minnesota. Publication: An extensible vector toolkit and parts library for advanced engineering of plant genomes. Chamness JC, Kumar J, Cruz AJ, Rhuby E, Holum MJ, Cody JP, Tibebu R, Gamo ME, Starker CG, Zhang F, Voytas DF. Plant Genome. 2023 Mar 9:e20312. doi: 10.1002/tpg2.20312. PubMed 36896468.
Backbone
  Vector backbone: Unspecified
  Backbone manufacturer: Self-made
  Vector type: Unspecified
Growth in bacteria
  Bacterial resistance: Chloramphenicol and Ampicillin, 25 & 100 μg/mL
  Growth temperature: 37°C
  Growth strain: ccdB Survival
  Copy number: High Copy
Gene/Insert
  Gene/Insert name: None
Terms and licenses: Academic/Nonprofit Terms; Industry Terms: Not Available to Industry
Depositor comments: Please visit https://www.biorxiv.org/content/10.1101/2022.10.15.511792v1 for bioRxiv preprint.
How to cite: pJMC-3 was a gift from Daniel Voytas (Addgene plasmid # 197790 ; http://n2t.net/addgene:197790 ; RRID:Addgene_197790)
